>Addgene plasmid #49293 | pGGEV_7'_Linker | depositor full sequence | sequence record 72925 | Full Sequence
AAATTGTAAACGTTAATATTTTGTTAAAATTCGCGTTAAATTTTTGTTAAATCAGCTCATTTTTTAACCA
ATAGGCCGAAATCGGCAAAATCCCTTATAAATCAAAAGAATAGACCGAGATAGGGT
[37 nt withheld, positions 127-163]
AAAGAACGTGGACTCCAACGTCAAAGG
[49 nt withheld, positions 191-239]
T
[91 nt withheld, positions 241-331]
G
[124 nt withheld, positions 333-456]
CCCATTCGCCATTCAGGCTACGCAACTGTTGGGAAGGGCGATCGGTGCGGGCCTCTTCGCTATTACGCCA
GGGCGCCTCCCCCATTGACGTCAATTACGGTAAATGGCCCGCCTGGCTCAATGCCCATTGACGTCAATAG
GACCACCCACCATTGACGTCAATGGGATGGCTCATTGCCCATTCATATCCGTTCTCACGCCCCCTATTGA
CGTCAATGACGGTAAATGGCCCACTTGGCAGTACATCAATATCTATTAATAGTAACTTGGCAAGTACATT
ACTATTGGAAGTACGCCAGGGTACATTGGCAGTACTCCCATTGACGTCAATGGCGGTAAATGGCCCGCGA
TGGCTGCCAAGTACATCCCCATTGACGTCAATGGGGAGGGGCAATGACGCAAATGGGCGTTCCATTGACG
TAAATGGGCGGTAGGCGTGCCTAATGGGAGGTCTATATAAGCAATGCTCGTTTAGGGAACCGCCATTCTG
CCTGGGGACGTCGGAGCAAGCTTGATTTAGGTGACACTATAGAGGTCTCAAGTTGCGGATCCGGCGGCGG
TACCTAAGTGAGACCCTCATCCTCCCGGGTAACTAAGTAAGGATCTCGACCGATCCTGAGAACTTCAGGG
TGAGTTTGGGGACCCTTGATTGTTCTTTCTTTTTCGCTATTGTAAAATTCATGTTATATGGAGGGGGCAA
AGTTTTCAGGGTGTTGTTTAGAATGGGAAGATGTCCCTTGTATCACCATGGACCCTCATGATAATTTTGT
TTCTTTCACTTTCTACTCTGTTGACAACCATTGTCTCCTCTTATTTTCTTTTCATTTTCTGTAACTTTTT
CGTTAAACTTTAGCTTGCATTTGTAACGAATTTTTAAATTCACTTTTGTTTATTTGTCAGATTGTAAGTA
CTTTCTCTAATCACTTTTTTTTCAAGGCAATCAGGGTATATTATATTGTACTTCAGCACAGTTTTAGAGA
ACAATTGTTATAATTAAATGATAAGGTAGAATATTTCTGCATATAAATTCTGGCTGGCGTGGAAATATTC
TTATTGGTAGAAACAACTACACCCTGGTCATCATCCTGCCTTTCTCTTTATGGTTACAATGATATACACT
GTTTGAGATGAGGATAAAATACTCTGAGTCCAAACCGGGCCCCTCTGCTAACCATGCTCATGCCTTCTTC
TCTTTCCTACAGCTCCTGGGCAACGTGCTGGTTGTTGTGCTGTCTCATCATTTTGGCAAAGAATTAATTC
CTCGACGGATCGTAGATCCAGACATGATAAGATACATTGATGAGTTTGGACAAACCACAACTAGAATGCA
GTGAAAAAAATGCTTTATTTGTGAAATTTGTGATGCTATTGCTTTATTTGTAACCATTATAAGCTGCAAT
AAACAAGTTAACAACAACAATTGCATTCATTTTATGTTTCAGGTTCAGGGGGAGGTGTGGGAGGTTTTTT
AATTCGCGGCCGCTCTAGAACTAGTCTGCATTAATGAATCGGCCAACGCGCGGGGAGAGGCGGTTTGCGT
ATTGGGCGCTCTTCCGCTTCCTCGCTCACTGACTCGCTGCGCTCGGTCGTTCGGCTGCGGCGAGCGGTAT
CAGCTCACTCAAAGGCGGTAATACGGTTATCCACAGAATCAGGGGATAACGCAGGAAAGAACATGTGAGC
AAAAGGCCAGCAAAAGGCCAGGAACCGTAAAAAGGCCGCGTTGCTGGCGTTTTTCCATAGGCTCGGCCCC
CCTGACGAGCATCACAAAAATCGACGCTCAAGTCAGAGGTGGCGAAACCCGACAGGACTATAAAGATACC
AGGCGTTCCCCCCTGGAAGCTCCCTCGTGCGCTCTCCTGTTCCGACCCTGCCGCTTACCGGATACCTGTC
CGCCTTTCTCCCTTCGGGAAGCGTGGCGCTTTCTCAATGCTCACGCTGTAGGTATCTCAGTTCGGTGTAG
GTCGTTCGCTCCAAGCTGGGCTGTGTGCACGAACCCCCCGTTCAGCCCGACCGCTGCGCCTTATCCGGTA
ACTATCGTCTTGAGTCCAACCCGGTAAGACACGACTTATCGCCACTGGCAGCAGCCACTGGTAACAGGAT
TAGCAGAGCGAGGTATGTAGGCGGTGCTACAGAGTTCTTGAAGTGGTGGCCTAACTACGGCTACACTAGA
AGGACAGTATTTGGTATCTGCGCTCTGCTGAAGCCAGTTACCTTCGGAAAAAGAGTTGGTAGCTCTTGAT
CCGGCAAACAAACCACCGCTGGTAGCGGTGGTTTTTTTGTTTGCAAGCAGCAGATTACGCGCAGAAAAAA
AGGATCTCAAGAAGATCCTTTGATCTTTTCTACGGGGTCTGACGCTCAGTGGAACGAAAACTCACGTTAA
GGGATTTTGGTCATGAGATTATCAAAAAGGATCTTCACCTAGATCCTTTTAAATTAAAAATGAAGTTTTA
AATCAATCTAAAGTATATATGAGTAAACTTGGTCTGACAGTTACCAATGCTTAATCAGTGAGGCACCTAT
CTCAGCGATCTGTCTATTTCGTTCATCCATAGTTGCCTGACTGCCCGTCGTGTAGATAACTACGATACGG
GAGGGCTTACCATCTGGCCCCAGTGCTGCAATGATACCGCGGGACCCACGCTCACCGGCTCCAGATTTAT
CAGCAATAAACCAGCCAGCCGGAAGGGCCGAGCGCAGAAGTGGTCCTGCAACTTTATCCGCCTCCATCCA
GTCTATTAATTGTTGCCGGGAAGCTAGAGTAAGTAGTTCGCCAGTTAATAGTTTGCGCAACGTTGTTGCC
ATTGCTACAGGCATCGTGGTGTCACGCTCGTCGTTTGGTATGGCTTCATTCAGCTCCGGTTCCCAACGAT
CAAGGCGAGTTACATGATCCCCCATGTTGTGAAAAAAAGCGGTTAGCTCCTTCGGTCCTCCGATCGTTGT
CAGAAGTAAGTTGGCCGCAGTGTTATCACTCATGCTTATGGCAGCACTGCATAATTCTCTTACTGTCATG
CCATCCGTAAGATGCTTTTCTGTGACTGGTGAGTACTCAACCAAGTCATTCTGAGAATAGTGTATGCGGC
GACCGAGTTGCTCTTGCCCGGCGTCAATACGGGATAATACCGCGCCACATAGCAGAACTTTAAAAGTGCT
CATCATTGGAAAACGTTCTTCGGGGCGAAAACTCTCAAGGATCTTACCGCTGTTGAGATCCAGTTCGATG
TAACCCACTCGTGCACCCAACTGATCTTCAGCATCTTTTACTTTCACCAGCGTTTCTGGGTGAGCAAAAA
CAGGAAGGCAAAATGCCGCAAAAAAGGGAATAAGGGCGACACGGAAATGTTGAATACTCATACTCTTCCT
TTTTCAATATTATTGAAGCATTTATCAGGGTTATTGTCTCATGAGCGGATACATATTTGAATGTATTTAG
AAAAATAAACAAATAGGGGTTCCGCGCACATTTCCCCGAAAAGTGCCACCTG
Features (pLannotate 1.2.2; 12 found; start..end, strand, type, name):
      1..456     -  rep_origin     f1 ori (sequence partly withheld): f1 bacteriophage origin of replication; arrow indicates direction of (+) strand synthesis
    461..527     -  CDS            lacZα (fragment): LacZα fragment of β-galactosidase; lacZ fragment
    528..936     +  promoter       CMV IE94 promoter (fragment): enhancer/promoter region of simian cytomegalovirus major immediate early transcription unit IE94
    971..989     +  promoter       SP6 promoter: promoter for bacteriophage SP6 RNA polymerase
   1086..1658    +  intron         β-globin intron: intron from rabbit β-globin gene
   1656..1721    +  CDS            HBB (fragment): HBB_LEPEU - Experimental evidence at protein level: Swiss-Prot protein existence level 1. Involved in oxygen transport from the lung to the various peripheral tissues. From Lepus europaeus (European hare).
   1731..1865    -  polyA_signal   SV40 poly(A) signal: SV40 polyadenylation signal
   1932..1951    +  misc_feature   MCS (fragment): pBluescript multiple cloning site
   1952..2005    -  CDS            lacI (fragment): lac repressor; lacI; The lac repressor binds to the lac operator to inhibit transcription in E. coli. This inhibition can be relieved by adding lactose or isopropyl-β-D-thiogalactopyranoside (IPTG).
   2188..2776    -  rep_origin     ori: high-copy-number ColE1/pMB1/pBR322/pUC origin of replication
   2947..3807    -  CDS            AmpR: β-lactamase; bla; confers resistance to ampicillin, carbenicillin, and related antibiotics
   3808..3912    -  promoter       AmpR promoter: bla
