[The description below was written by a language model from this plasmid's Addgene catalogue record and pLannotate feature annotations shown in this document.]
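Description:
pGGEV_7'_Linker is a pBluescript-based bacterial cloning vector that serves as an entry vector in a Golden Gate (Golden GATEway) combinatorial assembly system. It occupies position 7 and is recorded as the final entry vector of the assembly. The catalogue lists it as an empty backbone with no gene insert. Instead it carries only a small linker, so it apparently closes the ordered chain of entry modules when no functional element is wanted at the last position. It is maintained in E. coli at high copy through the ColE1/pUC-type origin and selected with ampicillin via the β-lactamase gene and its native bla promoter. An f1 phage origin inherited from pBluescript is also present, which in principle allows production of single-stranded DNA.

The annotated 3,938 nt sequence shows more than a minimal linker would suggest. Between short remnants of lacZα, the pBluescript multiple cloning site and a lacI fragment, the software detects several eukaryotic and in vitro expression elements. These are a fragment of the simian CMV IE94 enhancer/promoter, an SP6 RNA polymerase promoter, a rabbit β-globin intron followed by a short β-globin coding fragment, and an SV40 polyadenylation signal on the opposite strand. The record does not explain the role of these parts. It is unclear whether they lie inside or outside the segment released during assembly, and whether they are carry-over from a parental vector. The type IIS restriction sites and overhangs that define position 7 are not annotated in the feature table, so their arrangement cannot be described from this information. The plasmid's documented use is as a spacer or terminating module when building multi-part fusion and recombination constructs.
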