Addgene plasmid #49293: pGGEV_7'_Linker
Purpose: (Empty Backbone) Golden Gate entry vector at position 7, small linker insert, final entry vector for the assembly
Depositing lab: Joachim Wittbrodt. Depositing organization: Universitaet Heidelberg. Publication: Golden GATEway cloning--a combinatorial approach to generate fusion and recombination constructs. Kirchmaier S, Lust K, Wittbrodt J. PLoS One. 2013 Oct 7;8(10):e76117. doi: 10.1371/journal.pone.0076117. PubMed 24116091.
Backbone
  Vector backbone: pBluescript
  Backbone manufacturer: Stratagene
  Vector type: cloning vector
Growth in bacteria
  Bacterial resistance: Ampicillin, 100 μg/mL
  Growth temperature: 37°C
  Growth strain: DH5alpha
  Copy number: High Copy
Gene/Insert
  Gene/Insert name: None
Terms and licenses: Academic/Nonprofit Terms; Industry Terms: Not Available to Industry
How to cite: pGGEV_7'_Linker was a gift from Joachim Wittbrodt (Addgene plasmid # 49293 ; http://n2t.net/addgene:49293 ; RRID:Addgene_49293)
