>Addgene plasmid #49293 | pGGEV_7'_Linker | addgene partial sequence | sequence record 75887 | CMV-F 5'-CGCAAATGGGCGGTAGGCGTG-3'
GCATGCTCGTTTAGGGAACCGCCATTCTGCCTGGGGACGTCGGAGCAAGCTTGATTTAGGTGACACTATA
GAGGTCTCAAGTTGCGGATCCGGCGGCGGTACCTAAGTGAGACCCTCATCCTCCCGGGTAACTAAGTAAG
GATCTCGACCGATCCTGAGAACTTCAGGGTGAGTTTGGGGACCCTTGATTGTTCTTTCTTTTTCGCTATT
GTAAAATTCATGTTATATGGAGGGGGCAAAGTTTTCAGGGTGTTGTTTAGAATGGGAAGATGTCCCTTGT
ATCACCATGGACCCTCATGATAATTTTGTTTCTTTCACTTTCTACTCTGTTGACAACCATTGTCTCCTCT
TATTTTCTTTTCATTTTCTGTAACTTTTTCGTTAAACTTTAGCTTGCATTTGTAACGAATTTTTAAATTC
ACTTTTGTTTATTTGTCAGATTGTAAGTACTTTCTCTAATCACTTTTTTTTCAAGGCAATCAGGGTATAT
TATATTGTACTTCAGCACAGTTTTAGAGAACAATTGTTATAATTAAATGATAAGGTAGAATATTTCTGCA
TATAAATTCTGGCTGGCGTGGAAATATTCTTATTGGTAGAAACAACTACACCCTGGTCATCATCCTGCCT
TTCTCTTTATGGTTACAATGATATACACTGTTTGAGATGAGGATAAAATACTCTGAGTCCAAACCGGGCC
CCTCTGCTAACCATGCTCATGCCTTCTTCTCTTTCCTACAGCTCCTGGGCAACGTGCTGGTTGTTGTGCT
GTCTCATCATTTTGGCAAAGAATTAATTCCTCGACGGATCGTAGATCCAGACATGATAAGATACATTGAT
GAGTTTGGACAAACCACAACTAGAATGCAGTGAAAAAAATGCTTTATTTGTGAAATTTGTGATGCTATTG
CTTTATTTGTAACCATTATAAGCTGCAATAAACAAGTTAACAACAACAATTGCATTCATTTTATGTTTC
